Addgene plasmid #201004: pTn7-SCOUT11.Y
Purpose: pLv1-pUC18R6KT-miniTn7-Gm-sYFP2, GmR, ApR
Depositing lab: Philip Poole. Depositing organization: University of Oxford. Publication: Stable, fluorescent markers for tracking synthetic communities and assembly dynamics. Jorrin B, Haskett TL, Knights HE, Martyn A, Underwood TJ, Dolliver J, Ledermann R, Poole PS. Microbiome. 2024 May 7;12(1):81. doi: 10.1186/s40168-024-01792-2. PubMed 38715147.
Backbone
  Vector backbone: pTn7-SCOUT11
  Backbone manufacturer: Philip Poole lab
  Backbone size w/o insert (bp): 5139
  Total vector size (bp): 5408
  Vector type: Bacterial Expression
Growth in bacteria
  Bacterial resistance: Ampicillin and Gentamicin, 100 & 10 μg/mL
  Growth temperature: 37°C
  Growth strain: EC100D pir+
  Copy number: Low Copy
Gene/Insert
  Gene/Insert name: sYFP2 (alt name: mVenus NB)
  Species: Synthetic
  Insert size (bp): 865
  GenBank ID: DQ092361.1
  Promoter: J23100
  Cloning method: Restriction Enzyme; 5′ cloning site BsaI (destroyed during cloning); 3′ cloning site BsaI (destroyed during cloning)
  Sequencing primers: 5′ Golden Gate Assembly
Terms and licenses: Academic/Nonprofit Terms; Industry Terms: Not Available to Industry
Depositor comments: Ec100D pir+ genotype: F- mcrA Δ(mrr-hsdRMS-mcrBC) ϕ80dlacZΔM15 ΔlacX74 recA1 endA1 araD139 Δ(ara, leu)7697 galU galK λ- rpsL nupG pir+(DHRF) Maintains plasmids at ~15 copies per cell. This strain is naturally resistant to streptomycin
How to cite: pTn7-SCOUT11.Y was a gift from Philip Poole (Addgene plasmid # 201004 ; http://n2t.net/addgene:201004 ; RRID:Addgene_201004)
