[The description below was written by a language model from this plasmid's Addgene catalogue record and pLannotate feature annotations shown in this document.]
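Description:
pTn7-SCOUT11.Y is a mobilisable mini-Tn7 delivery plasmid built on the pUC18R6KT-miniTn7 framework and is designed to place a constitutively expressed yellow fluorescent marker into bacterial chromosomes. The backbone replicates from the R6K γ origin, which requires the pi initiator protein. It is therefore maintained at low copy in a pir+ E. coli host and should behave as a suicide vector in recipients that lack pir. Only a fragment of the pUC-type origin is annotated. An incP oriT allows conjugative transfer when transfer functions are supplied in trans, and a β-lactamase gene on the backbone gives ampicillin selection. Short annotated fragments of lacZα, lacI, CmR and bom appear to be remnants of earlier cloning steps.

The payload lies between the Tn7R and Tn7L ends. It contains a gentamicin acetyltransferase gene (aacC1) driven by the class 1 integron Pc promoter and flanked by FRT sites, so the resistance marker can be excised by FLP recombinase after integration. Next to it is the sYFP2 coding sequence, a rapidly maturing monomeric yellow fluorescent protein. The catalogue lists its promoter as the constitutive synthetic promoter J23100, whereas the automated annotation matched this region to a fragment of the related J23119. Lambda t0 and rrnB T1 terminators insulate the cassette from surrounding transcription. The sYFP2 module was inserted by BsaI-based Golden Gate assembly, which destroyed the sites.

No Tn7 transposase genes are annotated, so transposition would need the transposase to be provided from another source, which the record does not describe. According to the associated publication, the plasmid belongs to a series of stable fluorescent markers for tagging bacteria and tracking members of synthetic microbial communities and their assembly dynamics.
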