Features (pLannotate 1.2.2; 21 found; start..end, strand, type, name):
      1..109     +  oriT           oriT: incP origin of transfer
    141..516     +  rep_origin     R6K γ ori: γ replication origin from E. coli plasmid R6K; requires the R6K initiator protein pi for replication
    522..754     -  rep_origin     ori (fragment): high-copy-number ColE1/pMB1/pBR322/pUC origin of replication
    925..1785    -  CDS            AmpR: β-lactamase; bla; confers resistance to ampicillin, carbenicillin, and related antibiotics
   1786..1890    -  promoter       AmpR promoter: bla
   2076..2175    +  misc_feature   bom (fragment): basis of mobility region from pBR322
   2181..2249    -  CDS            lacZα (fragment): LacZα fragment of β-galactosidase; lacZ fragment
   2321..2519    -  mobile_element Tn7R (fragment): mini-Tn7 element (right end of the Tn7 transposon) Tn7
   2523..2547    -  misc_feature   MCS (fragment): pBluescript multiple cloning site
   2568..2662    +  terminator     lambda t0 terminator: transcription terminator from phage lambda
   2672..2701    +  CDS            CmR (fragment): chloramphenicol acetyltransferase confers resistance to chloramphenicol
   2765..2851    +  terminator     rrnB T1 terminator: Escherichia coli rrnB; transcription terminator T1 from the E. coli rrnB gene
   2911..2944    +  protein_bind   FRT (minimal): supports FLP-mediated excision but not integration (Turan and Bode, 2011) FLP recombinase from the Saccharomyces cerevisiae 2μ plasmid
   3042..3575    -  CDS            GmR: gentamycin acetyltransferase; aacC1; confers resistance to gentamycin
   3764..3792    -  promoter       Pc promoter: intI1 (promoter lies within the coding sequence); class 1 integron promoter
   3832..3879    +  protein_bind   FRT: FLP-mediated recombination occurs in the 8-bp core sequence TCTAGAAA (Turan and Bode, 2011). FLP recombinase from the Saccharomyces cerevisiae 2μ plasmid
   3936..3960    +  promoter       J23119(SpeI) promoter (fragment): bacterial promoter (Registry of Standard Biological Parts BBa J23119) modified to end with an SpeI site
   4002..4718    +  CDS            SYFP2: SYFP2 is a basic (constitutively fluorescent) yellow fluorescent protein published in 2006, derived from Aequorea victoria. It is reported to be a very rapidly-maturing monomer with moderate acid sensitivity.
   4805..4899    +  terminator     lambda t0 terminator: transcription terminator from phage lambda
   4940..5105    -  mobile_element Tn7L: mini-Tn7 element (left end of the Tn7 transposon) Tn7
   5138..5192    -  CDS            lacI (fragment): lac repressor; lacI; The lac repressor binds to the lac operator to inhibit transcription in E. coli. This inhibition can be relieved by adding lactose or isopropyl-β-D-thiogalactopyranoside (IPTG).
>Addgene plasmid #201004 | pTn7-SCOUT11.Y | addgene full sequence | sequence record 430195 | Addgene NGS Result
GGGCAGGATAGGTGAAGTAGGCCCACCCGCGAGCGGGTGTTCCTTCTTCACTGTCCCTTATTCGCACCTG
GCGGTGCTCAACGGGAATCCTGCTCTGCGAGGCTGGCCGATAAGCTCTGATAACGCAGGAAAGAACATGG
GCAGTTCAACCTGTTGATAGTACGTACTAAGCTCTCATGTTTCACGTACTAAGCTCTCAAGTTTAACGTA
CTAAGCTCTCATGTTTAACGAACTAAACCCTCATGGCTAACGTACTAAGCTCTCATGGCTAACGTACTAA
GCTCTCATGTTTCACGTACTAAGCTCTCATGTTTGAACAATAAAATTAATATAAATCAGCAACTTAAATA
GCCTCTAAGGTTTTAAGTTTTATAAGAAAAAAAAGAATATATAAGGCTTTTAAAGCTTTTAAGGTTTAAC
GGTTGTGGACAACAAGCCAGGGATGTAACGCACTGAGAAGCCCTTAGAGCCTCTCAAAGCAATTTTGAGT
GACACAGGAACACTTAACGGCTGACAACCGGCTGGTAACAGGATTAGCAGAGCGAGGTATGTAGGCGGTG
CTACAGAGTTCTTGAAGTGGTGGCCTAACTACGGCTACACTAGAAGAACAGTATTTGGTATCTGCGCTCT
GCTGAAGCCAGTTACCTTCGGAAAAAGAGTTGGTAGCTCTTGATCCGGCAAACAAACCACCGCTGGTAGC
GGTGGTTTTTTTGTTTGCAAGCAGCAGATTACGCGCAGAAAAAAAGGATCTCAAGAAGATCCTTTGATCT
TTTCTACGGGGTCTGACGCTCAGTGGAACGAAAACTCACGTTAAGGGATTTTGGTCATGAGATTATCAAA
AAGGATCTTCACCTAGATCCTTTTAAATTAAAAATGAAGTTTTAAATCAATCTAAAGTATATATGAGTAA
ACTTGGTCTGACAGTTACCAATGCTTAATCAGTGAGGCACCTATCTCAGCGATCTGTCTATTTCGTTCAT
CCATAGTTGCCTGACTCCCCGTCGTGTAGATAACTACGATACGGGAGGGCTTACCATCTGGCCCCAGTGC
TGCAATGATACCGCGGGACCCACGCTCACCGGCTCCAGATTTATCAGCAATAAACCAGCCAGCCGGAAGG
GCCGAGCGCAGAAGTGGTCCTGCAACTTTATCCGCCTCCATCCAGTCTATTAATTGTTGCCGGGAAGCTA
GAGTAAGTAGTTCGCCAGTTAATAGTTTGCGCAACGTTGTTGCCATTGCTACAGGCATCGTGGTGTCACG
CTCGTCGTTTGGTATGGCTTCATTCAGCTCCGGTTCCCAACGATCAAGGCGAGTTACATGATCCCCCATG
TTGTGCAAAAAAGCGGTTAGCTCCTTCGGTCCTCCGATCGTTGTCAGAAGTAAGTTGGCCGCAGTGTTAT
CACTCATGGTTATGGCAGCACTGCATAATTCTCTTACTGTCATGCCATCCGTAAGATGCTTTTCTGTGAC
TGGTGAGTACTCAACCAAGTCATTCTGAGAATAGTGTATGCGGCGACCGAGTTGCTCTTGCCCGGCGTCA
ATACGGGATAATACCGCGCCACATAGCAGAACTTTAAAAGTGCTCATCATTGGAAAACGTTCTTCGGGGC
GAAAACTCTCAAGGATCTTACCGCTGTTGAGATCCAGTTCGATGTAACCCACTCGTGCACCCAACTGATC
TTCAGCATCTTTTACTTTCACCAGCGTTTCTGGGTGAGCAAAAACAGGAAGGCAAAATGCCGCAAAAAAG
GGAATAAGGGCGACACGGAAATGTTGAATACTCATACTCTTCCTTTTTCAATATTATTGAAGCATTTATC
AGGGTTATTGTCTCATGAGCGGATACATATTTGAATGTATTTAGAAAAATAAACAAATAGGGGTTCCGCG
TACATTTCCCCGAAAAGTGCCACCTGACGTCTAAGAAACCATTATTATCATGACATTAACCTATAAAAAT
AGGCGTATCACGAGGCCCTTTCGTCTAAGCAGACGGTCACAGCTTGTCTGTAAGCGGATGCCGGGAGCAG
ACAAGCCCGTCAGGGCGCGTCAGCGGGTGTTGGCGGGTGTCGGGGCTGGCTTAACTATGCGGCATCAGAG
CAGATTGTACTGAGAGTGCACCATATGCGGTGTGAAATACCGCACAGATGCGTAAGGAGAAAATACCGCA
TCAGGCGCCATTCGCCATTCAGGCTGCGCAACTGTTGGGAAGGGCGATCGGTGCGGGCCTCTTCGCTATT
ACGCCAGCTAGAGGACCAGCCGCGTAACCTGGCAAAATCGGTTACGGTTGAGTAATAAATGGATGCCCTG
CGTAAGCAGGTGTGGGCGGACAATAAAGTCTTAAACTGAACAAAATAGATCTAAACTATGACAATAAAGT
CTTAAACTAGACAGAATAGTTGTAAACTGAAATCAGTCCAGTTATGCTGTGAAAAAGCATACTGGACTTT
TGTTATGGCTAAAGCAAACTCTTCATTTTCTGAAGTGCAAATTGCCCGTCGTATTAAAGAGGGGCGTGGG
GTTCGAGGTCGACGGTATCGATAAGCTAGCTTAATTAGCTGAGCTTGGACTCCTGTTGATAGATCCAGTA
ATGACCTCAGAACTCCATCTGGATTTGTTCAGAACGCTCGGTTGCCGCCGGGCGTTTTTTATTGGTGAGA
ATCCAAGCTAGACTGCGATGAGTGGCAGGGCGGGGCGTAATTTTTTTAAGGCAGTTATTGGTGCCCTTAA
ACGCCTGGGGTAATGACTCTCTAGCTTGAGGCATCAAATAAAACGAAAGGCTCAGTCGAAAGACTGGGCC
TTTCGTTTTATCTGTTGTTTGTCGGTGAACGCTCTCCTGAGTAGGACAAATCCGCCGCTAGGAGCTTGCG
GCCCGGACGATCGAATTGGGGATCTTGAAGTACCTATTCCGAAGTTCCTATTCTCTAGAAAGTATAGGAA
CTTCAGAGCGCTTTTGAAGCTGATGTGCTTAAAAACTTACTCTTAGTCAATTTACCGAACAACTCCGCGG
CCGGGAAGCCGATCTCGGCTTGAACGAATTGTTAGGTGGCGGTACTTGGGTCGATATCAAAGTGCATCAC
TTCTTCCCGTATGCCCAACTTTGTATAGAGAGCCACTGCGGGATCGTCACCGTAATCTGCTTGCACGTAG
ATCACATAAGCACCAAGCGCGTTGGCCTCATGCTTGAGGAGATTGATGAGCGCGGTGGCAATGCCCTGCC
TCCGGTGCTCTCCGGAGACTGCGAGATCATAGATATAGATCTCACTACGCGGCTGCTCAAACTTGGGCAG
AACGTAAGCCGCGAGAGCGCCAACAACCGCTTCTTGGTCGAAGGCAGCAAGCGCGATGAATGTCTTACTA
CGGAGCAAGTTCCCGAGGTAATCGGAGTCCGGCTGATGTTGGGAGTAGGTGGCTACGTCGCCGAACTCAC
GACCGAAAAGATCAAGAGCAGCCCGCATGGATTTGACTTGGTCAGGGCCGAGCCTACATGTGCGAATGAT
GCCCATACTTGAGCCACCTAACTTTGTTTTAGGGCGACTGCCCTGCTGCGTAACATCGTTGCTGCTGCGT
AACATCGTTGCTGCTCCATAACATCAAACATCGACCCACGGCGTAACGCGCTTGCTGCTTGGATGCCCGA
GGCATAGGCTGTACAAAAAAACAGTCATAACAAGCCATGAAAACCGCCACTGCGCCGTTACCACCGCTGC
GTTCGGTCAAGGTTCTGGACCAGTTGCGTGAGCGCATACGCTACTTGCATTACAGTTTACGAACCGAACA
GGCTTATGTCAATTGCTCCATTGCTGTTGACAAAGGGAATCAGGGGATCTTGAAGTTCCTATTCCGAAGT
TCCTATTCTCTAGAAAGTATAGGAACTTCAGAGCGCTTTTGAAGCTAATTCGAGATCATGCATAATGCCG
AATTCGGATCCGGAGTTGACGGCTAGCTCAGTCCTAGGTACAGTGCTAGCTACTCTAGAATTAAAGAGGA
GAAATTAACCAATGGTTAGCAAGGGCGAAGAACTTTTTACAGGCGTAGTACCGATCTTAGTTGAATTAGA
CGGCGACGTTAACGGTCATAAGTTTAGCGTGAGCGGTGAGGGTGAAGGTGACGCAACTTACGGCAAGCTG
ACCCTGAAGCTGATTTGCACGACGGGTAAGCTGCCGGTCCCGTGGCCTACCCTGGTCACGACCTTGGGTT
ATGGCGTTCAGTGTTTCGCGCGTTATCCGGACCACATGAAACAACACGATTTCTTTAAGAGCGCGATGCC
AGAAGGCTATGTGCAGGAGCGTACGATCTTTTTCAAAGACGACGGTAACTACAAGACGCGTGCCGAAGTC
AAATTCGAAGGCGACACCCTGGTGAATCGCATTGAGCTGAAGGGTATTGATTTCAAAGAGGATGGCAATA
TCCTGGGTCACAAGCTGGAGTACAATTACAATTCCCACAACGTTTACATCACCGCAGATAAACAGAAAAA
TGGCATCAAAGCGAATTTCAAAATCCGTCACAACATTGAGGACGGTGGTGTTCAACTGGCGGATCATTAC
CAGCAAAACACCCCGATTGGTGACGGTCCGGTCCTGTTGCCGGATAACCATTATCTGTCTTACCAAAGCA
AACTGAGCAAAGATCCGAACGAGAAGCGCGACCACATGGTGCTGCTGGAGTTTGTGACCGCTGCCGGTAT
TACCCTGGGTATGGATGAGCTGTATAAATAATAAGCTTCTCGGTACCAAATTCCAGAAAAGAGGCCTCCC
GAAAGGGGGGCCTTTTTTCGTTTTGGTCCTCCTTGGCGCTCTTGGACTCCTGTTGATAGATCCAGTAATG
ACCTCAGAACTCCATCTGGATTTGTTCAGAACGCTCGGTTGCCGCCGGGCGTTTTTTATTGGTGAGAATC
CAGGCAATCAATCGTGCTTTCGCGAAGGCCTTGCAGGCCAACCAGATAAGTGAAATCTAGTTCCAAACTA
TTTTGTCATTTTTAATTTTCGTATTAGCTTACGACGCTACACCCAGTTCCCATCTATTTTGTCACTCTTC
CCTAAATAATCCTTAAAAACTCCATTTCCACCCCTCCCAGTTCCCAACTATTTTGTCCGCCCACAGCGGG
GCATTTTTCTTCCTGTTATGTTTGGGCGCTGCATTAATGAATCGGCCAACGCGCGGGGAGAGGCGGTTTG
CGTATTGGGCGCTCTTCCGCTTCCTCGCTCACTGACCCGCTGCGCTCGGTCGTTCGGCTGCGGCGAGCGG
TATCAGGGGATTCCTTAAGGTATACTTTCCGCTGCATAACCCTGCTTCGGGGTCATTATAGCGATTTTTT
CGGTATATCCATCCTTTTTCGCACGATATACAGGATTTTGCCAAAGGGTTCGTGTAGACTTTCCTTGGTG
TATCCAACGGCGTCAGCC
